LOCUS       Exported 3320 bp ds-DNA circular SYN 13-MAY-2021
DEFINITION  Cloning Module.
ACCESSION   .
VERSION     .
KEYWORDS    pUG41780
SOURCE      synthetic DNA construct
  ORGANISM  synthetic DNA construct
REFERENCE   1 (bases 1 to 3320)
  AUTHORS   Kowarschik K, Hoehenwarter W, Marillonnet S, Trujillo M
  TITLE     UbiGate: a synthetic biology toolbox to analyse ubiquitination.
  JOURNAL   New Phytol. 2018 Mar;217(4):1749-1763. doi: 10.1111/nph.14900. Epub
            2017 Nov 30.
  PUBMED    29194629
REFERENCE   2 (bases 1 to 3320)
  AUTHORS   .
  TITLE     Direct Submission
  JOURNAL   Exported May 13, 2021 from SnapGene Server 1.1.58
            http://www.snapgene.com
FEATURES             Location/Qualifiers
     source          1..3320
                     /organism="synthetic DNA construct"
                     /mol_type="other DNA"
     promoter        complement(334..438)
                     /gene="bla"
                     /label=AmpR promoter
     primer_bind     506..524
                     /label=pBRforEco
                     /note="pBR322 vectors, upsteam of EcoRI site, forward
                     primer"
     primer_bind     complement(562..584)
                     /label=pGEX 3'
                     /note="pGEX vectors, reverse primer"
     primer_bind     684..703
                     /label=pRS-marker
                     /note="pRS vectors, use to sequence yeast selectable
                     marker"
     primer_bind     897..919
                     /label=M13/pUC Forward
                     /note="In lacZ gene"
     primer_bind     911..928
                     /label=M13 Forward
                     /note="In lacZ gene. Also called M13-F20 or M13 (-21)
                     Forward"
     primer_bind     912..928
                     /label=M13 fwd
                     /note="common sequencing primer, one of multiple similar
                     variants"
     primer_bind     complement(1480..1496)
                     /label=M13 rev
                     /note="common sequencing primer, one of multiple similar
                     variants"
     primer_bind     complement(1480..1496)
                     /label=M13 Reverse
                     /note="In lacZ gene. Also called M13-rev"
     primer_bind     complement(1493..1515)
                     /label=M13/pUC Reverse
                     /note="In lacZ gene"
     protein_bind    1504..1520
                     /label=lac operator
                     /bound_moiety="lac repressor encoded by lacI"
                     /note="The lac repressor binds to the lac operator to
                     inhibit transcription in E. coli. This inhibition can be
                     relieved by adding lactose or
                     isopropyl-beta-D-thiogalactopyranoside (IPTG)."
     promoter        complement(1528..1558)
                     /label=lac promoter
                     /note="promoter for the E. coli lac operon"
     protein_bind    1573..1594
                     /label=CAP binding site
                     /bound_moiety="E. coli catabolite activator protein"
                     /note="CAP binding activates transcription in the presence
                     of cAMP."
     primer_bind     complement(1711..1728)
                     /label=L4440
                     /note="L4440 vector, forward primer"
     rep_origin      complement(1882..2470)
                     /direction=LEFT
                     /label=ori
                     /note="high-copy-number ColE1/pMB1/pBR322/pUC origin of
                     replication"
     primer_bind     complement(1962..1981)
                     /label=pBR322ori-F
                     /note="pBR322 origin, forward primer"
     CDS             complement(2641..112)
                     /codon_start=1
                     /gene="aadA"
                     /product="aminoglycoside adenylyltransferase (Murphy,
                     1985)"
                     /label=SmR
                     /note="confers resistance to spectinomycin and
                     streptomycin"
                     /translation="MREAVIAEVSTQLSEVVGVIERHLEPTLLAVHLYGSAVDGGLKPH
                     SDIDLLVTVTVRLDETTRRALINDLLETSASPGESEILRAVEVTIVVHDDIIPWRYPAK
                     RELQFGEWQRNDILAGIFEPATIDIDLAILLTKAREHSVALVGPAAEELFDPVPEQDLF
                     EALNETLTLWNSPPDWAGDERNVVLTLSRIWYSAVTGKIAPKDVAADWAMERLPAQYQP
                     VILEARQAYLGQEEDRLASRADQLEEFVHYVKGEITKVVGK"
ORIGIN
        1 ctgcggagcc gtacaaatgt acggccagca acgtcggttc gagatggcgc tcgatgacgc
       61 caactacctc tgatagttga gtcgatactt cggcgatcac cgcttccctc atgatgttta
      121 actttgtttt agggcgactg ccctgctgcg taacatcgtt gctgctccat aacatcaaac
      181 atcgacccac ggcgtaacgc gcttgctgct tggatgcccg aggcatagac tgtaccccaa
      241 aaaaaaacag tcataacaag ccatgaaaac cgccactgcg ccgttaccac cgctgcgttc
      301 ggtcaaggtt ctggaccagt tgcgtgagcg catactcttc ctttttcaat attattgaag
      361 catttatcag ggttattgtc tcatgagcgg atacatattt gaatgtattt agaaaaataa
      421 acaaataggg gttccgcgca catttccccg aaaagtgcca cctgacgtct aagaaaccat
      481 tattatcatg acattaacct ataaaaatag gcgtatcacg aggccctttc gactcgcgcg
      541 tttcggtgat gacggtgaaa acctctgaca catgcagctc ccggagatgg tcacagcttg
      601 tctgtaagcg gatgccggga gcagacaagc ccgtcagggc gcgtcagcgg gtgttggcgg
      661 gtgtcggggc tggcttaact atgcggcatc agagcagatt gtactgagag tgcaccatat
      721 gcggtgtgaa ataccgcaca gatgcgtaag gagaaaatac cgcatcaggc gccattcgcc
      781 attcaggctg cgcaactgtt gggaagggcg atcggtgcgg gcctcttcgc tattacgcca
      841 gctggcgaaa gggggatgtg ctgcaaggcg attaagttgg gtaacgccag ggttttccca
      901 gtcacgacgt tgtaaaacga cggccagtga attcgagctc ggtacccttt gaagacaaca
      961 gagaggatgc acatgtgacc gagggattgt cttcgtggaa acttgggact tcagattcca
     1021 ccccttgcaa gcgtggaaag ccttccgacc aagggaagtg tcggatgtag aggaaatgga
     1081 aagtttgttc tcagatgggg acttgcttga ttgcttcaca agaatgccag cttatgcggt
     1141 aaacgcagag gaagatttag ctgcaatcag gaaaacgccc gagatggatg tcggtcaaga
     1201 agttaaagaa cctgcaggag acagaaatca atactcaaac cctgcagaaa ctttcctcaa
     1261 caagctccac aggaaacaca gtagggaggt gaaacaccag gccgcaaaga aagctaaacg
     1321 cctagctgaa atccaggagt caatgagagc tgaaggtgat gccgaaccaa atgaaataag
     1381 cgggggcatg ggggcaatac ccagcaacgc cgaacttcct gggcccaaag gggatcctct
     1441 agagtcgacc tgcaggcatg caagcttggc gtaatcatgg tcatagctgt ttcctgtgtg
     1501 aaattgttat ccgctcacaa ttccacacaa catacgagcc ggaagcataa agtgtaaagc
     1561 ctggggtgcc taatgagtga gctaactcac attaattgcg ttgcgctcac tgcccgcttt
     1621 ccagtcggga aacctgtcgt gccagctgca ttaatgaatc ggccaacgcg cggggagagg
     1681 cggtttgcgt attgggcgct cttccgcttc ctcgctcact gactcgctgc gctcggtcgt
     1741 tcggctgcgg cgagcggtat cagctcactc aaaggcggta atacggttat ccacagaatc
     1801 aggggataac gcaggaaaga acatgtgagc aaaaggccag caaaaggcca ggaaccgtaa
     1861 aaaggccgcg ttgctggcgt ttttccatag gctccgcccc cctgacgagc atcacaaaaa
     1921 tcgacgctca agtcagaggt ggcgaaaccc gacaggacta taaagatacc aggcgtttcc
     1981 ccctggaagc tccctcgtgc gctctcctgt tccgaccctg ccgcttaccg gatacctgtc
     2041 cgcctttctc ccttcgggaa gcgtggcgct ttctcatagc tcacgctgta ggtatctcag
     2101 ttcggtgtag gtcgttcgct ccaagctggg ctgtgtgcac gaaccccccg ttcagcccga
     2161 ccgctgcgcc ttatccggta actatcgtct tgagtccaac ccggtaagac acgacttatc
     2221 gccactggca gcagccactg gtaacaggat tagcagagcg aggtatgtag gcggtgctac
     2281 agagttcttg aagtggtggc ctaactacgg ctacactaga agaacagtat ttggtatctg
     2341 cgctctgctg aagccagtta ccttcggaaa aagagttggt agctcttgat ccggcaaaca
     2401 aaccaccgct ggtagcggtg gtttttttgt ttgcaagcag cagattacgc gcagaaaaaa
     2461 aggatctcaa gaagatcctt tgatcttttc tacggggtct gacgctcagt ggaacgaaaa
     2521 ctcacgttaa gggattttgg tcatgagatt atcaaaaagg atcttcacct agatcctttt
     2581 aaattaaaaa tgaagtttta aatcaatcta aagtatatat gagtaaactt ggtctgacag
     2641 ttatttgccg actaccttgg tgatctcgcc tttcacgtag tggacaaatt cttccaactg
     2701 atctgcgcgc gaggccaagc gatcttcttc ttgtccaaga taagcctgtc tagcttcaag
     2761 tatgacgggc tgatactggg ccggcaggcg ctccattgcc cagtcggcag cgacatcctt
     2821 cggcgcgatt ttgccggtta ctgcgctgta ccaaatgcgg gacaacgtaa gcactacatt
     2881 tcgctcatcg ccagcccagt cgggcggcga gttccatagc gttaaggttt catttagcgc
     2941 ctcaaataga tcctgttcag gaaccggatc aaagagttcc tccgccgctg gacctaccaa
     3001 ggcaacgcta tgttctcttg cttttgtcag caagatagcc agatcaatgt cgatcgtggc
     3061 tggctcgaag atacctgcaa gaatgtcatt gcgctgccat tctccaaatt gcagttcgcg
     3121 cttagctgga taacgccacg gaatgatgtc gtcgtgcaca acaatggtga cttctacagc
     3181 gcggagaatc tcgctctctc caggggaagc cgaagtttcc aaaaggtcgt tgatcaaagc
     3241 tcgccgcgtt gtttcatcaa gccttacggt caccgtaacc agcaaatcaa tatcactgtg
     3301 tggcttcagg ccgccatcca
//
