>Addgene plasmid #104662 | pUG41780 | depositor full sequence | sequence record 198491 | Full Sequence
GGGGATCCTCTAGAGTCGACCTGCAGGCATGCAAGCTTGGCGTAATCATGGTCATAGCTGTTTCCTGTGT
GAAATTGTTATCCGCTCACAATTCCACACAACATACGAGCCGGAAGCATAAAGTGTAAAGCCTGGGGTGC
CTAATGAGTGAGCTAACTCACATTAATTGCGTTGCGCTCACTGCCCGCTTTCCAGTCGGGAAACCTGTCG
TGCCAGCTGCATTAATGAATCGGCCAACGCGCGGGGAGAGGCGGTTTGCGTATTGGGCGCTCTTCCGCTT
CCTCGCTCACTGACTCGCTGCGCTCGGTCGTTCGGCTGCGGCGAGCGGTATCAGCTCACTCAAAGGCGGT
AATACGGTTATCCACAGAATCAGGGGATAACGCAGGAAAGAACATGTGAGCAAAAGGCCAGCAAAAGGCC
AGGAACCGTAAAAAGGCCGCGTTGCTGGCGTTTTTCCATAGGCTCCGCCCCCCTGACGAGCATCACAAAA
ATCGACGCTCAAGTCAGAGGTGGCGAAACCCGACAGGACTATAAAGATACCAGGCGTTTCCCCCTGGAAG
CTCCCTCGTGCGCTCTCCTGTTCCGACCCTGCCGCTTACCGGATACCTGTCCGCCTTTCTCCCTTCGGGA
AGCGTGGCGCTTTCTCATAGCTCACGCTGTAGGTATCTCAGTTCGGTGTAGGTCGTTCGCTCCAAGCTGG
GCTGTGTGCACGAACCCCCCGTTCAGCCCGACCGCTGCGCCTTATCCGGTAACTATCGTCTTGAGTCCAA
CCCGGTAAGACACGACTTATCGCCACTGGCAGCAGCCACTGGTAACAGGATTAGCAGAGCGAGGTATGTA
GGCGGTGCTACAGAGTTCTTGAAGTGGTGGCCTAACTACGGCTACACTAGAAGGACAGTATTTGGTATCT
GCGCTCTGCTGAAGCCAGTTACCTTCGGAAAAAGAGTTGGTAGCTCTTGATCCGGCAAACAAACCACCGC
TGGTAGCGGTGGTTTTTTTGTTTGCAAGCAGCAGATTACGCGCAGAAAAAAAGGATCTCAAGAAGATCCT
TTGATCTTTTCTACGGGGTCTGACGCTCAGTGGAACGAAAACTCACGTTAAGGGATTTTGGTCATGAGAT
TATCAAAAAGGATCTTCACCTAGATCCTTTTAAATTAAAAATGAAGTTTTAAATCAATCTAAAGTATATA
TGAGTAAACTTGGTCTGACAGTTATTTGCCGACTACCTTGGTGATCTCGCCTTTCACGTAGTGGACAAAT
TCTTCCAACTGATCTGCGCGCGAGGCCAAGCGATCTTCTTCTTGTCCAAGATAAGCCTGTCTAGCTTCAA
GTATGACGGGCTGATACTGGGCCGGCAGGCGCTCCATTGCCCAGTCGGCAGCGACATCCTTCGGCGCGAT
TTTGCCGGTTACTGCGCTGTACCAAATGCGGGACAACGTAAGCACTACATTTCGCTCATCGCCAGCCCAG
TCGGGCGGCGAGTTCCATAGCGTTAAGGTTTCATTTAGCGCCTCAAATAGATCCTGTTCAGGAACCGGAT
CAAAGAGTTCCTCCGCCGCTGGACCTACCAAGGCAACGCTATGTTCTCTTGCTTTTGTCAGCAAGATAGC
CAGATCAATGTCGATCGTGGCTGGCTCGAAGATACCTGCAAGAATGTCATTGCGCTGCCATTCTCCAAAT
TGCAGTTCGCGCTTAGCTGGATAACGCCACGGAATGATGTCGTCGTGCACAACAATGGTGACTTCTACAG
CGCGGAGAATCTCGCTCTCTCCAGGGGAAGCCGAAGTTTCCAAAAGGTCGTTGATCAAAGCTCGCCGCGT
TGTTTCATCAAGCCTTACGGTCACCGTAACCAGCAAATCAATATCACTGTGTGGCTTCAGGCCGCCATCC
ACTGCGGAGCCGTACAAATGTACGGCCAGCAACGTCGGTTCGAGATGGCGCTCGATGACGCCAACTACCT
CTGATAGTTGAGTCGATACTTCGGCGATCACCGCTTCCCTCATGATGTTTAACTTTGTTTTAGGGCGACT
GCCCTGCTGCGTAACATCGTTGCTGCTCCATAACATCAAACATCGACCCACGGCGTAACGCGCTTGCTGC
TTGGATGCCCGAGGCATAGACTGTACCCCAAAAAAACAGTCATAACAAGCCATGAAAACCGCCACTGCGC
CGTTACCACCGCTGCGTTCGGTCAAGGTTCTGGACCAGTTGCGTGAGCGCATACTCTTCCTTTTTCAATA
TTATTGAAGCATTTATCAGGGTTATTGTCTCATGAGCGGATACATATTTGAATGTATTTAGAAAAATAAA
CAAATAGGGGTTCCGCGCACATTTCCCCGAAAAGTGCCACCTGACGTCTAAGAAACCATTATTATCATGA
CATTAACCTATAAAAATAGGCGTATCACGAGGCCCTTTCGACTCGCGCGTTTCGGTGATGACGGTGAAAA
CCTCTGACACATGCAGCTCCCGGAGATGGTCACAGCTTGTCTGTAAGCGGATGCCGGGAGCAGACAAGCC
CGTCAGGGCGCGTCAGCGGGTGTTGGCGGGTGTCGGGGCTGGCTTAACTATGCGGCATCAGAGCAGATTG
TACTGAGAGTGCACCATATGCGGTGTGAAATACCGCACAGATGCGTAAGGAGAAAATACCGCATCAGGCG
CCATTCGCCATTCAGGCTGCGCAACTGTTGGGAAGGGCGATCGGTGCGGGCCTCTTCGCTATTACGCCAG
CTGGCGAAAGGGGGATGTGCTGCAAGGCGATTAAGTTGGGTAACGCCAGGGTTTTCCCAGTCACGACGTT
GTAAAACGACGGCCAGTGAATTCGAGCTCGGTACCCTTTGAAGACAACAGAGAGGATGCACATGTGACCG
AGGGATTGTCTTCGTGGAAACTTGGGACTTCAGATTCCACCCCTTGCAAGCGTGGAAAGCCTTCCGACCA
AGGGAAGTGTCGGATGTAGAGGAAATGGAAAGTTTGTTCTCAGATGGGGACTTGCTTGATTGCTTCACAA
GAATGCCAGCTTATGCGGTAAACGCAGAGGAAGATTTAGCTGCAATCAGGAAAACGCCCGAGATGGATGT
CGGTCAAGAAGTTAAAGAACCTGCAGGAGACAGAAATCAATACTCAAACCCTGCAGAAACTTTCCTCAAC
AAGCTCCACAGGAAACACAGTAGGGAGGTGAAACACCAGGCCGCAAAGAAAGCTAAACGCCTAGCTGAAA
TCCAGGAGTCAATGAGAGCTGAAGGTGATGCCGAACCAAATGAAATAAGCGGGGGCATGGGGGCAATACC
CAGCAACGCCGAACTTCCTGGGCCCAAA
Features (pLannotate 1.2.2; 14 found; start..end, strand, type, name):
      1..38      +  misc_feature   MCS (fragment): pUC18/19 multiple cloning site
     75..91      -  protein_bind   lac operator: The lac repressor binds to the lac operator to inhibit transcription in E. coli. This inhibition can be relieved by adding lactose or isopropyl-β-D-thiogalactopyranoside (IPTG). lac repressor encoded by lacI
     99..129     -  promoter       lac promoter: promoter for the E. coli lac operon
    144..165     -  protein_bind   CAP binding site: CAP binding activates transcription in the presence of cAMP. E. coli catabolite activator protein
    178..270     -  CDS            lacI (fragment): lac repressor; lacI; The lac repressor binds to the lac operator to inhibit transcription in E. coli. This inhibition can be relieved by adding lactose or isopropyl-β-D-thiogalactopyranoside (IPTG).
    453..1041    -  rep_origin     ori: high-copy-number ColE1/pMB1/pBR322/pUC origin of replication
   1212..2003    -  CDS            SmR: aminoglycoside adenylyltransferase (Murphy, 1985); aadA; confers resistance to spectinomycin and streptomycin
   2010..2066    -  CDS            GmR (fragment): gentamycin acetyltransferase; aacC1; confers resistance to gentamycin
   2152..2232    +  CDS            int (fragment): INT2_ECOLX - Protein inferred from homology: Swiss-Prot protein existence level 3. Putative integrase believed to be involved in the insertion of antibiotic resistance genes into plasmids and transposons. From Escherichia coli.
   2223..2327    -  promoter       AmpR promoter: bla
   2422..2457    +  CDS            rop (fragment): Rop protein, which maintains plasmids at low copy number; rop
   2559..2658    +  misc_feature   bom (fragment): basis of mobility region from pBR322
   2664..2821    -  CDS            lacZα (fragment): LacZα fragment of β-galactosidase; lacZ fragment
   2884..3       +  CDS            RDRP_PVX (fragment) (across the origin): Protein inferred from homology: Swiss-Prot protein existence level 3. RNA replication. The central part of this protein possibly functions as an ATP-binding helicase (Probable). From Potato virus X (PVX).
