[The description below was written by a language model from this plasmid's Addgene catalogue record, the feature table of its GenBank file and pLannotate feature annotations shown in this document.]
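Description:
pUG41780 is a small, high-copy cloning module from the UbiGate toolbox, a synthetic biology kit built for reconstituting and analysing ubiquitination. The backbone is a self-made pUC19 derivative that replicates in E. coli from the ColE1/pMB1-type pUC origin. It is selected with spectinomycin through the aadA aminoglycoside adenylyltransferase gene (SmR, which also confers streptomycin resistance). An AmpR (bla) promoter lies upstream of this gene in the same orientation and probably drives it, although the record does not say so. No ampicillin resistance coding sequence is annotated.

The recorded insert is EL#4, a synthetic 28 bp "endlinker fragment", which the depositor describes as a Level 2 end linker. In hierarchical modular cloning systems, an end linker is a short adapter that joins the last transcription unit in an assembly to the destination vector and so closes a multigene construct. The linker itself is too short to appear as a named feature, and the record gives neither the enzyme sites nor the overhangs that define it; the cloning method is listed as unknown. The linker region presumably sits in the pUC polylinker area, which is flanked by M13 forward and reverse primer sites and adjoins the lac promoter, lac operator, CAP binding site and a lacZα fragment.

The automated annotation also reports short fragments of lacI, a gentamicin resistance gene, an integrase, rop, bom and a Potato virus X replicase-like sequence. None of these are complete genes, and most look like remnants of the vector's construction, though the record does not explain the PVX-like stretch. The two sequence records differ by two nucleotides in length but show the same architecture. The plasmid carries no expression payload and serves purely as an assembly part.
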