Addgene plasmid #104662: pUG41780
Purpose: Cloning Module
Depositing lab: Marco Trujillo. Depositing organization: Leibniz Institute of Plant Biochemistry (IPB). Publication: UbiGate: a synthetic biology toolbox to analyse ubiquitination. Kowarschik K, Hoehenwarter W, Marillonnet S, Trujillo M. New Phytol. 2018 Mar;217(4):1749-1763. doi: 10.1111/nph.14900. Epub 2017 Nov 30. PubMed 29194629.
Backbone
  Vector backbone: pUC19-derived
  Backbone manufacturer: self-made
  Backbone size w/o insert (bp): 3298
  Vector type: Synthetic Biology
Growth in bacteria
  Bacterial resistance: Spectinomycin, 50 μg/mL
  Growth temperature: 37°C
  Growth strain: DH5alpha
  Copy number: High Copy
Gene/Insert
  Gene/Insert name: EL#4 (alt name: endlinker fragment)
  Species: Synthetic
  Insert size (bp): 28
  Cloning method: Unknown
  Sequencing primers: 5′ M13 uni (-43) AGG GTT TTC CCA GTC ACG ACG TT
Terms and licenses: Academic/Nonprofit Terms; Industry Terms: Not Available to Industry
Depositor comments: Level 2 end linker
How to cite: pUG41780 was a gift from Marco Trujillo (Addgene plasmid # 104662 ; http://n2t.net/addgene:104662 ; RRID:Addgene_104662)
